Addgene plasmid #68468: Cas9-2A-Cre
Purpose: co-expressing Cas9 and Cre recombinase
Depositing lab: Su-Chun Zhang. Depositing organization: University of Wisconsin, Madison. Publication: Engineering Human Stem Cell Lines with Inducible Gene Knockout using CRISPR/Cas9. Chen Y, Cao J, Xiong M, Petersen AJ, Dong Y, Tao Y, Huang CT, Du Z, Zhang SC. Cell Stem Cell. 2015 Jul 1. pii: S1934-5909(15)00261-1. doi: 10.1016/j.stem.2015.06.001. PubMed 26145478.
Backbone
  Vector backbone: Cas9-2A-GFP
  Modifications to backbone: Cas9-2A-Cre was constructed by replacing GFP in the Cas9-2A-GFP (Addgene plasmid #44719) with the Cre cDNA amplified frompCAG-Cre (Addgene plasmid #13775)
  Vector type: Mammalian Expression, CRISPR
Growth in bacteria
  Bacterial resistance: Ampicillin, 100 μg/mL
  Growth temperature: 37°C
  Growth strain: Stbl3
  Copy number: High Copy
Gene/Insert
  Gene/Insert name: Cas9 and Cre recombinase
  Species: H. sapiens (human)
  Insert size (bp): 5288
  Promoter: CAG
  Tag / fusion protein: P2A-Cre-Myc (C terminal on insert)
  Cloning method: Restriction Enzyme; 5′ cloning site XhoI (not destroyed); 3′ cloning site BsrGI (not destroyed)
  Sequencing primers: 5′ ggctctagtgcctctgctaacc; 3′ M13R
Terms and licenses: Academic/Nonprofit Terms; Industry Terms: Not Available to Industry
How to cite: Cas9-2A-Cre was a gift from Su-Chun Zhang (Addgene plasmid # 68468 ; http://n2t.net/addgene:68468 ; RRID:Addgene_68468)
