[The description below was written by a language model from this plasmid's Addgene catalogue record and pLannotate feature annotations shown in this document.]
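Description:
Cas9-2A-Cre is a 9,645-nt mammalian expression plasmid for CRISPR work that co-expresses Cas9 nuclease and Cre recombinase from a single transcript. It was derived from the Cas9-2A-GFP backbone by replacing the GFP coding sequence with a Cre cDNA, cloned between XhoI and BsrGI sites that remain intact. In bacteria it is maintained through a high-copy ColE1/pUC-type origin and selected with ampicillin via the β-lactamase gene and its native promoter. Residual lac promoter/operator, CAP site, lacI and bom fragments are cloning-vector remnants with no role in the mammalian cassette. No mammalian selection marker is annotated.

The payload is driven by the CAG promoter, annotated here as its three components: the CMV immediate early enhancer, the chicken β-actin promoter and a chimeric β-actin/β-globin intron, which together give strong, broadly active expression in mammalian cells. Downstream lies the Streptococcus pyogenes Cas9 open reading frame, followed by Cre from bacteriophage P1 and an SV40 polyadenylation signal. The catalogue describes the C-terminal portion as P2A-Cre-Myc. The P2A peptide and Myc tag are not separately annotated, but the gap between the Cas9 and Cre features is consistent with a linker. The self-cleaving 2A sequence causes ribosomal skipping, so the two enzymes are produced as separate proteins from one mRNA. The record lists the insert species as human, although both enzymes are of microbial origin. No guide RNA cassette is present, so sgRNAs must be supplied separately.

The stated purpose is co-expression of Cas9 and Cre, allowing genome cleavage and recombination at loxP sites in the same transfected cells. The associated publication concerns engineering human stem cell lines with inducible gene knockout.
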