Features (pLannotate 1.2.2; 14 found; start..end, strand, type, name):
      8..387     +  enhancer       CMV enhancer: human cytomegalovirus immediate early enhancer
    390..665     +  promoter       chicken β-actin promoter: No description available
    666..1678    +  intron         chimeric intron: chimera between introns from chicken β-actin and rabbit β-globin
   1745..5848    +  CDS            cas9: CAS9_STRP1 - Also known as csn1 From Streptococcus pyogenes serotype M1.
   5964..6988    +  CDS            Cre (fragment): site-specific recombinase Cre is a site-specific recombinase from bacteriophage P1. Recombination occurs at loxP sequences.
   7087..7208    +  polyA_signal   SV40 poly(A) signal: SV40 polyadenylation signal
   7281..7297    -  protein_bind   lac operator: The lac repressor binds to the lac operator to inhibit transcription in E. coli. This inhibition can be relieved by adding lactose or isopropyl-β-D-thiogalactopyranoside (IPTG). lac repressor encoded by lacI
   7305..7335    -  promoter       lac promoter: promoter for the E. coli lac operon
   7350..7371    -  protein_bind   CAP binding site: CAP binding activates transcription in the presence of cAMP. E. coli catabolite activator protein
   7384..7476    -  CDS            lacI (fragment): lac repressor; lacI; The lac repressor binds to the lac operator to inhibit transcription in E. coli. This inhibition can be relieved by adding lactose or isopropyl-β-D-thiogalactopyranoside (IPTG).
   7659..8247    -  rep_origin     ori: high-copy-number ColE1/pMB1/pBR322/pUC origin of replication
   8418..9278    -  CDS            AmpR: β-lactamase; bla; confers resistance to ampicillin, carbenicillin, and related antibiotics
   9279..9383    -  promoter       AmpR promoter: bla
   9454..9498    -  misc_feature   bom (fragment): basis of mobility region from pBR322
>Addgene plasmid #68468 | Cas9-2A-Cre | depositor full sequence | sequence record 120253 | Cas9-2A-Cre sequence 9645 bps
ACGCGTTGACATTGATTATTGACTAGTTATTAATAGTAATCAATTACGGGGTCATTAGTTCATAGCCCAT
ATATGGAGTTCCGCGTTACATAACTTACGGTAAATGGCCCGCCTGGCTGACCGCCCAACGACCCCCGCCC
ATTGACGTCAATAATGACGTATGTTCCCATAGTAACGCCAATAGGGACTTTCCATTGACGTCAATGGGTG
GACTATTTACGGTAAACTGCCCACTTGGCAGTACATCAAGTGTATCATATGCCAAGTACGCCCCCTATTG
ACGTCAATGACGGTAAATGGCCCGCCTGGCATTATGCCCAGTACATGACCTTATGGGACTTTCCTACTTG
GCAGTACATCTACGTATTAGTCATCGCTATTACCATGGGTCGAGGTGAGCCCCACGTTCTGCTTCACTCT
CCCCATCTCCCCCCCCTCCCCACCCCCAATTTTGTATTTATTTATTTTTTAATTATTTTGTGCAGCGATG
GGGGCGGGGGGGGGGGGGGCGCGCGCCAGGCGGGGCGGGGCGGGGCGAGGGGCGGGGCGGGGCGAGGCGG
AGAGGTGCGGCGGCAGCCAATCAGAGCGGCGCGCTCCGAAAGTTTCCTTTTATGGCGAGGCGGCGGCGGC
GGCGGCCCTATAAAAAGCGAAGCGCGCGGCGGGCGGGAGTCGCTGCGTTGCCTTCGCCCCGTGCCCCGCT
CCGCGCCGCCTCGCGCCGCCCGCCCCGGCTCTGACTGACCGCGTTACTCCCACAGGTGAGCGGGCGGGAC
GGCCCTTCTCCTCCGGGCTGTAATTAGCGCTTGGTTTAATGACGGCTCGTTTCTTTTCTGTGGCTGCGTG
AAAGCCTTAAAGGGCTCCGGGAGGGCCCTTTGTGCGGGGGGGAGCGGCTCGGGGGGTGCGTGCGTGTGTG
TGTGCGTGGGGAGCGCCGCGTGCGGCCCGCGCTGCCCGGCGGCTGTGAGCGCTGCGGGCGCGGCGCGGGG
CTTTGTGCGCTCCGCGTGTGCGCGAGGGGAGCGCGGCCGGGGGCGGTGCCCCGCGGTGCGGGGGGGCTGC
GAGGGGAACAAAGGCTGCGTGCGGGGTGTGTGCGTGGGGGGGTGAGCAGGGGGTGTGGGCGCGGCGGTCG
GGCTGTAACCCCCCCCTGCACCCCCCTCCCCGAGTTGCTGAGCACGGCCCGGCTTCGGGTGCGGGGCTCC
GTACGGGGCGTGGCGCGGGGCTCGCCGTGCCGGGCGGGGGGTGGCGGCAGGTGGGGGTGCCGGGCGGGGC
GGGGCCGCCTCGGGCCGGGGAGGGCTCGGGGGAGGGGCGCGGCGGCCCCCGGAGCGCCGGCGGCTGTCGA
GGCGCGGCGAGCCGCAGCCATTGCCTTTTATGGTAATCGTGCGAGAGGGCGCAGGGACTTCCTTTGTCCC
AAATCTGTGCGGAGCCGAAATCTGGGAGGCGCCGCCGCACCCCCTCTAGCGGGCGCGGGGCGAAGCGGTG
CGGCGCCGGCAGGAAGGAAATGGGCGGGGAGGGCCTTCGTGCGTCGCCGCGCCGCCGTCCCCTTCTCCAT
CTCCAGCCTCGGGGCTGTCCGCAGGGGGACGGCTGCCTTCGGGGGGGACGGGGCAGGGCGGGGTTCGGCT
TCTGGCGTGTGACCGGCGGCTCTAGTGCCTCTGCTAACCATGTTCATGCCTTCTTCTTTTTCCTACAGCT
CCTGGGCAACGTGCTGGTTATTGTGCTGTCTCATCATTTTGGCAAAGAATTCGCGGCCGCCACCATGGAC
AAGAAGTACTCCATTGGGCTCGATATCGGCACAAACAGCGTCGGCTGGGCCGTCATTACGGACGAGTACA
AGGTGCCGAGCAAAAAATTCAAAGTTCTGGGCAATACCGATCGCCACAGCATAAAGAAGAACCTCATTGG
CGCCCTCCTGTTCGACTCCGGGGAGACGGCCGAAGCCACGCGGCTCAAAAGAACAGCACGGCGCAGATAT
ACCCGCAGAAAGAATCGGATCTGCTACCTGCAGGAGATCTTTAGTAATGAGATGGCTAAGGTGGATGACT
CTTTCTTCCATAGGCTGGAGGAGTCCTTTTTGGTGGAGGAGGATAAAAAGCACGAGCGCCACCCAATCTT
TGGCAATATCGTGGACGAGGTGGCGTACCATGAAAAGTACCCAACCATATATCATCTGAGGAAGAAGCTT
GTAGACAGTACTGATAAGGCTGACTTGCGGTTGATCTATCTCGCGCTGGCGCATATGATCAAATTTCGGG
GACACTTCCTCATCGAGGGGGACCTGAACCCAGACAACAGCGATGTCGACAAACTCTTTATCCAACTGGT
TCAGACTTACAATCAGCTTTTCGAAGAGAACCCGATCAACGCATCCGGAGTTGACGCCAAAGCAATCCTG
AGCGCTAGGCTGTCCAAATCCCGGCGGCTCGAAAACCTCATCGCACAGCTCCCTGGGGAGAAGAAGAACG
GCCTGTTTGGTAATCTTATCGCCCTGTCACTCGGGCTGACCCCCAACTTTAAATCTAACTTCGACCTGGC
CGAAGATGCCAAGCTTCAACTGAGCAAAGACACCTACGATGATGATCTCGACAATCTGCTGGCCCAGATC
GGCGACCAGTACGCAGACCTTTTTTTGGCGGCAAAGAACCTGTCAGACGCCATTCTGCTGAGTGATATTC
TGCGAGTGAACACGGAGATCACCAAAGCTCCGCTGAGCGCTAGTATGATCAAGCGCTATGATGAGCACCA
CCAAGACTTGACTTTGCTGAAGGCCCTTGTCAGACAGCAACTGCCTGAGAAGTACAAGGAAATTTTCTTC
GATCAGTCTAAAAATGGCTACGCCGGATACATTGACGGCGGAGCAAGCCAGGAGGAATTTTACAAATTTA
TTAAGCCCATCTTGGAAAAAATGGACGGCACCGAGGAGCTGCTGGTAAAGCTTAACAGAGAAGATCTGTT
GCGCAAACAGCGCACTTTCGACAATGGAAGCATCCCCCACCAGATTCACCTGGGCGAACTGCACGCTATC
CTCAGGCGGCAAGAGGATTTCTACCCCTTTTTGAAAGATAACAGGGAAAAGATTGAGAAAATCCTCACAT
TTCGGATACCCTACTATGTAGGCCCCCTCGCCCGGGGAAATTCCAGATTCGCGTGGATGACTCGCAAATC
AGAAGAGACCATCACTCCCTGGAACTTCGAGGAAGTCGTGGATAAGGGGGCCTCTGCCCAGTCCTTCATC
GAAAGGATGACTAACTTTGATAAAAATCTGCCTAACGAAAAGGTGCTTCCTAAACACTCTCTGCTGTACG
AGTACTTCACAGTTTATAACGAGCTCACCAAGGTCAAATACGTCACAGAAGGGATGAGAAAGCCAGCATT
CCTGTCTGGAGAGCAGAAGAAAGCTATCGTGGACCTCCTCTTCAAGACGAACCGGAAAGTTACCGTGAAA
CAGCTCAAAGAAGACTATTTCAAAAAGATTGAATGTTTCGACTCTGTTGAAATCAGCGGAGTGGAGGATC
GCTTCAACGCATCCCTGGGAACGTATCACGATCTCCTGAAAATCATTAAAGACAAGGACTTCCTGGACAA
TGAGGAGAACGAGGACATTCTTGAGGACATTGTCCTCACCCTTACGTTGTTTGAAGATAGGGAGATGATT
GAAGAACGCTTGAAAACTTACGCTCATCTCTTCGACGACAAAGTCATGAAACAGCTCAAGAGGCGCCGAT
ATACAGGATGGGGGCGGCTGTCAAGAAAACTGATCAATGGGATCCGAGACAAGCAGAGTGGAAAGACAAT
CCTGGATTTTCTTAAGTCCGATGGATTTGCCAACCGGAACTTCATGCAGTTGATCCATGATGACTCTCTC
ACCTTTAAGGAGGACATCCAGAAAGCACAAGTTTCTGGCCAGGGGGACAGTCTTCACGAGCACATCGCTA
ATCTTGCAGGTAGCCCAGCTATCAAAAAGGGAATACTGCAGACCGTTAAGGTCGTGGATGAACTCGTCAA
AGTAATGGGAAGGCATAAGCCCGAGAATATCGTTATCGAGATGGCCCGAGAGAACCAAACTACCCAGAAG
GGACAGAAGAACAGTAGGGAAAGGATGAAGAGGATTGAAGAGGGTATAAAAGAACTGGGGTCCCAAATCC
TTAAGGAACACCCAGTTGAAAACACCCAGCTTCAGAATGAGAAGCTCTACCTGTACTACCTGCAGAACGG
CAGGGACATGTACGTGGATCAGGAACTGGACATCAATCGGCTCTCCGACTACGACGTGGATCATATCGTG
CCCCAGTCTTTTCTCAAAGATGATTCTATTGATAATAAAGTGTTGACAAGATCCGATAAAAATAGAGGGA
AGAGTGATAACGTCCCCTCAGAAGAAGTTGTCAAGAAAATGAAAAATTATTGGCGGCAGCTGCTGAACGC
CAAACTGATCACACAACGGAAGTTCGATAATCTGACTAAGGCTGAACGAGGTGGCCTGTCTGAGTTGGAT
AAAGCCGGCTTCATCAAAAGGCAGCTTGTTGAGACACGCCAGATCACCAAGCACGTGGCCCAAATTCTCG
ATTCACGCATGAACACCAAGTACGATGAAAATGACAAACTGATTCGAGAGGTGAAAGTTATTACTCTGAA
GTCTAAGCTGGTCTCAGATTTCAGAAAGGACTTTCAGTTTTATAAGGTGAGAGAGATCAACAATTACCAC
CATGCGCATGATGCCTACCTGAATGCAGTGGTAGGCACTGCACTTATCAAAAAATATCCCAAGCTTGAAT
CTGAATTTGTTTACGGAGACTATAAAGTGTACGATGTTAGGAAAATGATCGCAAAGTCTGAGCAGGAAAT
AGGCAAGGCCACCGCTAAGTACTTCTTTTACAGCAATATTATGAATTTTTTCAAGACCGAGATTACACTG
GCCAATGGAGAGATTCGGAAGCGACCACTTATCGAAACAAACGGAGAAACAGGAGAAATCGTGTGGGACA
AGGGTAGGGATTTCGCGACAGTCCGGAAGGTCCTGTCCATGCCGCAGGTGAACATCGTTAAAAAGACCGA
AGTACAGACCGGAGGCTTCTCCAAGGAAAGTATCCTCCCGAAAAGGAACAGCGACAAGCTGATCGCACGC
AAAAAAGATTGGGACCCCAAGAAATACGGCGGATTCGATTCTCCTACAGTCGCTTACAGTGTACTGGTTG
TGGCCAAAGTGGAGAAAGGGAAGTCTAAAAAACTCAAAAGCGTCAAGGAACTGCTGGGCATCACAATCAT
GGAGCGATCAAGCTTCGAAAAAAACCCCATCGACTTTCTCGAGGCGAAAGGATATAAAGAGGTCAAAAAA
GACCTCATCATTAAGCTTCCCAAGTACTCTCTCTTTGAGCTTGAAAACGGCCGGAAACGAATGCTCGCTA
GTGCGGGCGAGCTGCAGAAAGGTAACGAGCTGGCACTGCCCTCTAAATACGTTAATTTCTTGTATCTGGC
CAGCCACTATGAAAAGCTCAAAGGGTCTCCCGAAGATAATGAGCAGAAGCAGCTGTTCGTGGAACAACAC
AAACACTACCTTGATGAGATCATCGAGCAAATAAGCGAATTCTCCAAAAGAGTGATCCTCGCCGACGCTA
ACCTCGATAAGGTGCTTTCTGCTTACAATAAGCACAGGGATAAGCCCATCAGGGAGCAGGCAGAAAACAT
TATCCACTTGTTTACTCTGACCAACTTGGGCGCGCCTGCAGCCTTCAAGTACTTCGACACCACCATAGAC
AGAAAGCGGTACACCTCTACAAAGGAGGTCCTGGACGCCACACTGATTCATCAGTCAATTACGGGGCTCT
ATGAAACAAGAATCGACCTCTCTCAGCTCGGTGGAGACAGCAGGGCTGACCCCAAGAAGAAGAGGAAGGT
GAGGTCCGGAAGCGGAGCTACTAACTTCAGCCTGCTGAAGCAGGCTGGAGACGTGGAGGAGAACCCTGGA
CCTGCTAGCATGGCCAATTTACTGACCGTACACCAAAATTTGCCTGCATTACCGGTCGATGCAACGAGTG
ATGAGGTTCGCAAGAACCTGATGGACATGTTCAGGGATCGCCAGGCGTTTTCTGAGCATACCTGGAAAAT
GCTTCTGTCCGTTTGCCGGTCGTGGGCGGCATGGTGCAAGTTGAATAACCGGAAATGGTTTCCCGCAGAA
CCTGAAGATGTTCGCGATTATCTTCTATATCTTCAGGCGCGCGGTCTGGCAGTAAAAACTATCCAGCAAC
ATTTGGGCCAGCTAAACATGCTTCATCGTCGGTCCGGGCTGCCACGACCAAGTGACAGCAATGCTGTTTC
ACTGGTTATGCGGCGGATCCGAAAAGAAAACGTTGATGCCGGTGAACGTGCAAAACAGGCTCTAGCGTTC
GAACGCACTGATTTCGACCAGGTTCGTTCACTCATGGAAAATAGCGATCGCTGCCAGGATATACGTAATC
TGGCATTTCTGGGGATTGCTTATAACACCCTGTTACGTATAGCCGAAATTGCCAGGATCAGGGTTAAAGA
TATCTCACGTACTGACGGTGGGAGAATGTTAATCCATATTGGCAGAACGAAAACGCTGGTTAGCACCGCA
GGTGTAGAGAAGGCACTTAGCCTGGGGGTAACTAAACTGGTCGAGCGATGGATTTCCGTCTCTGGTGTAG
CTGATGATCCGAATAACTACCTGTTTTGCCGGGTCAGAAAAAATGGTGTTGCCGCGCCATCTGCCACCAG
CCAGCTATCAACTCGCGCCCTGGAAGGGATTTTTGAAGCAACTCATCGATTGATTTACGGCGCTAAGGAT
GACTCTGGTCAGAGATACCTGGCCTGGTCTGGACACAGTGCCCGTGTCGGAGCCGCGCGAGATATGGCCC
GCGCTGGAGTTTCAATACCGGAGATCATGCAAGCTGGTGGCTGGACCAATGTAAATATTGTCATGAACTA
TATCCGTAACCTGGATAGTGAAACAGGGGCAATGGTGCGCCTGCTGGAAGATGGCGATGGACCGGTGGAA
CAAAAACTTATTTCTGAAGAAGATCTGTGATAGTGTACAAGTAACTGCAGCGCGGGGATCTCATGCTGGA
GTTCTTCGCCCACCCCAACTTGTTTATTGCAGCTTATAATGGTTACAAATAAAGCAATAGCATCACAAAT
TTCACAAATAAAGCATTTTTTTCACTGCATTCTAGTTGTGGTTTGTCCAAACTCATCAATGTATCTTATC
ATGTCTGTATACCGTCGACCTCTAGCTAGAGCTTGGCGTAATCATGGTCATAGCTGTTTCCTGTGTGAAA
TTGTTATCCGCTCACAATTCCACACAACATACGAGCCGGAAGCATAAAGTGTAAAGCCTAGGGTGCCTAA
TGAGTGAGCTAACTCACATTAATTGCGTTGCGCTCACTGCCCGCTTTCCAGTCGGGAAACCTGTCGTGCC
AGCTGCATTAATGAATCGGCCAACGCGCGGGGAGAGGCGGTTTGCGTATTGGGCGCTCTTCCGCTTCCTC
GCTCACTGACTCGCTGCGCTCGGTCGTTCGGCTGCGGCGAGCGGTATCAGCTCACTCAAAGGCGGTAATA
CGGTTATCCACAGAATCAGGGGATAACGCAGGAAAGAACATGTGAGCAAAAGGCCAGCAAAAGGCCAGGA
ACCGTAAAAAGGCCGCGTTGCTGGCGTTTTTCCATAGGCTCCGCCCCCCTGACGAGCATCACAAAAATCG
ACGCTCAAGTCAGAGGTGGCGAAACCCGACAGGACTATAAAGATACCAGGCGTTTCCCCCTGGAAGCTCC
CTCGTGCGCTCTCCTGTTCCGACCCTGCCGCTTACCGGATACCTGTCCGCCTTTCTCCCTTCGGGAAGCG
TGGCGCTTTCTCATAGCTCACGCTGTAGGTATCTCAGTTCGGTGTAGGTCGTTCGCTCCAAGCTGGGCTG
TGTGCACGAACCCCCCGTTCAGCCCGACCGCTGCGCCTTATCCGGTAACTATCGTCTTGAGTCCAACCCG
GTAAGACACGACTTATCGCCACTGGCAGCAGCCACTGGTAACAGGATTAGCAGAGCGAGGTATGTAGGCG
GTGCTACAGAGTTCTTGAAGTGGTGGCCTAACTACGGCTACACTAGAAGAACAGTATTTGGTATCTGCGC
TCTGCTGAAGCCAGTTACCTTCGGAAAAAGAGTTGGTAGCTCTTGATCCGGCAAACAAACCACCGCTGGT
AGCGGTGGTTTTTTTGTTTGCAAGCAGCAGATTACGCGCAGAAAAAAAGGATCTCAAGAAGATCCTTTGA
TCTTTTCTACGGGGTCTGACGCTCAGTGGAACGAAAACTCACGTTAAGGGATTTTGGTCATGAGATTATC
AAAAAGGATCTTCACCTAGATCCTTTTAAATTAAAAATGAAGTTTTAAATCAATCTAAAGTATATATGAG
TAAACTTGGTCTGACAGTTACCAATGCTTAATCAGTGAGGCACCTATCTCAGCGATCTGTCTATTTCGTT
CATCCATAGTTGCCTGACTCCCCGTCGTGTAGATAACTACGATACGGGAGGGCTTACCATCTGGCCCCAG
TGCTGCAATGATACCGCGAGACCCACGCTCACCGGCTCCAGATTTATCAGCAATAAACCAGCCAGCCGGA
AGGGCCGAGCGCAGAAGTGGTCCTGCAACTTTATCCGCCTCCATCCAGTCTATTAATTGTTGCCGGGAAG
CTAGAGTAAGTAGTTCGCCAGTTAATAGTTTGCGCAACGTTGTTGCCATTGCTACAGGCATCGTGGTGTC
ACGCTCGTCGTTTGGTATGGCTTCATTCAGCTCCGGTTCCCAACGATCAAGGCGAGTTACATGATCCCCC
ATGTTGTGCAAAAAAGCGGTTAGCTCCTTCGGTCCTCCGATCGTTGTCAGAAGTAAGTTGGCCGCAGTGT
TATCACTCATGGTTATGGCAGCACTGCATAATTCTCTTACTGTCATGCCATCCGTAAGATGCTTTTCTGT
GACTGGTGAGTACTCAACCAAGTCATTCTGAGAATAGTGTATGCGGCGACCGAGTTGCTCTTGCCCGGCG
TCAATACGGGATAATACCGCGCCACATAGCAGAACTTTAAAAGTGCTCATCATTGGAAAACGTTCTTCGG
GGCGAAAACTCTCAAGGATCTTACCGCTGTTGAGATCCAGTTCGATGTAACCCACTCGTGCACCCAACTG
ATCTTCAGCATCTTTTACTTTCACCAGCGTTTCTGGGTGAGCAAAAACAGGAAGGCAAAATGCCGCAAAA
AAGGGAATAAGGGCGACACGGAAATGTTGAATACTCATACTCTTCCTTTTTCAATATTATTGAAGCATTT
ATCAGGGTTATTGTCTCATGAGCGGATACATATTTGAATGTATTTAGAAAAATAAACAAATAGGGGTTCC
GCGCACATTTCCCCGAAAAGTGCCACCTGACGTCGACGGATCGGGAGATCGATCTCCCGATCCCCTAGGG
TCGACTCTCAGTACAATCTGCTCTGATGCCGCATAGTTAAGCCAGTATCTGCTCCCTGCTTGTGTGTTGG
AGGTCGCTGAGTAGTGCGCGAGCAAAATTTAAGCTACAACAAGGCAAGGCTTGACCGACAATTGCATGAA
GAATCTGCTTAGGGTTAGGCGTTTTGCGCTGCTTCGCGATGTACGGGCCAGATAT
