>Addgene plasmid #68468 | Cas9-2A-Cre | addgene partial sequence | sequence record 122678 | pCAG-F 5'-GCAACGTGCTGGTTATTGTG-3'
GCGGCCGCCACCATGGACAAGAAGTACTCCATTGGGCTCGATATCGGCACAAACAGCGTCGGCTGGGCCG
TCATTACGGACGAGTACAAGGTGCCGAGCAAAAAATTCAAAGTTCTGGGCAATACCGATCGCCACAGCAT
AAAGAAGAACCTCATTGGCGCCCTCCTGTTCGACTCCGGGGAGACGGCCGAAGCCACGCGGCTCAAAAGA
ACAGCACGGCGCAGATATACCCGCAGAAAGAATCGGATCTGCTACCTGCAGGAGATCTTTAGTAATGAGA
TGGCTAAGGTGGATGACTCTTTCTTCCATAGGCTGGAGGAGTCCTTTTTGGTGGAGGAGGATAAAAAGCA
CGAGCGCCACCCAATCTTTGGCAATATCGTGGACGAGGTGGCGTACCATGAAAAGTACCCAACCATATAT
CATCTGAGGAAGAAGCTTGTAGACAGTACTGATAAGGCTGACTTGCGGTTGATCTATCTCGCGCTGGCGC
ATATGATCAAATTTCGGGGACACTTCCTCATCGAGGGGGACCTGAACCCAGACAACAGCGATGTCGACAA
ACTCTTTATCCAACTGGTTCAGACTTACAATCAGCTTTTCGAAGAGAACCCGATCAACGCATCCGGAGTT
GACGCCAAAGCAATCCTGAGCGCTAGGCTGTCCAAATCCCGGCGGCTCGAAAACCTCATCGCACAGCTCC
CTGGGGAGAAGAAGAACGGCCTGTTTGGTAATCTTATCGCCCTGTCACTCGGGCTGACCCCCAACTTTAA
ATCTAACTTCGACCTGGCCGAAGATGCCAAGCTTCAACTGAGCAAAGACACCTACGATGATGATCTCGAC
AATCTGCTGG
