>Addgene plasmid #68468 | Cas9-2A-Cre | addgene partial sequence | sequence record 122679 | SV40pA-R 5'-GAAATTTGTGATGCTATTGC-3'
AGTTGGGGTGGGCGAAGAACTCCAGCATGAGATCCCCGCGCTGCAGTTACTTGTACACTATCACAGATCT
TCTTCAGAAATAAGTTTTTGTTCCACCGGTCCATCGCCATCTTCCAGCAGGCGCACCATTGCCCCTGTTT
CACTATCCAGGTTACGGATATAGTTCATGACAATATTTACATTGGTCCAGCCACCAGCTTGCATGATCTC
CGGTATTGAAACTCCAGCGCGGGCCATATCTCGCGCGGCTCCGACACGGGCACTGTGTCCAGACCAGGCC
AGGTATCTCTGACCAGAGTCATCCTTAGCGCCGTAAATCAATCGATGAGTTGCTTCAAAAATCCCTTCCA
GGGCGCGAGTTGATAGCTGGCTGGTGGCAGATGGCGCGGCAACACCATTTTTTCTGACCCGGCAAAACAG
GTAGTTATTCGGATCATCAGCTACACCAGAGACGGAAATCCATCGCTCGACCAGTTTAGTTACCCCCAGG
CTAAGTGCCTTCTCTACACCTGCGGTGCTAACCAGCGTTTTCGTTCTGCCAATATGGATTAACATTCTCC
CACCGTCAGTACGTGAGATATCTTTAACCCTGATCCTGGCAATTTCGGCTATACGTAACAGGGTGTTATA
AGCAATCCCCAGAAATGCCAGATTACGTATATCCTGGCAGCGATCGCTATTTTCCATGAGTGAACGAACC
TGGTCGAAATCAGTGCGTTCGAACGCTAGAGCCTGTTTTGCACGTTCACCGGCATCAACGTTTTCTTTTC
GGATCCGCCGCATAACCAGTGAAACAGCATTGCTGTCACTTGGTCGTGGCAGCCCGGACCGACGATGAAG
CATGTTTAGCTGGCCCAAATGTTGCTGGATAGTTTTTACTGCCAGACCGCGCGCCTGAAGATATA
